>Addgene plasmid #200418 | pIA027 | addgene full sequence | sequence record 405455 | Addgene NGS Result
AACAAAATTCTCCAGTCTTCACATCGGTTTGAAAGGAGGAAGCGGAAGAATGAAGTAAGAGGGATTTTTG
ACTCCGAAGTAAGTCTTCAAAAAATCAAATAAGGAGTGTCAAGAATGTTTGCAAAACGATTCAAAACCTC
TTTACTGCCGTTATTCGCTGGATTTTTATTGCTGTTTCATTTGGTTCTGGCAGGACCGGCGGCTGCGAGT
GCTGAAACGGCGAACAAATCGAATGAGCTTACAGCACCGTCGATCAAAAGCGGAACCATTCTTCATGCAT
GGAATTGGTCGTTCAATACGTTAAAACACAATATGAAGGATATTCATGATGCAGGATATACAGCCATTCA
GACATCTCCGATTAACCAAGTAAAGGAAGGGAATCAAGGAGATAAAAGCATGTCGAACTGGTACTGGCTG
TATCAGCCGACATCGTATCAAATTGGCAACCGTTACTTAGGTACTGAACAAGAATTTAAAGAAATGTGTG
CAGCCGCTGAAGAATATGGCATAAAGGTCATTGTTGACGCGGTCATCAATCATACCACCAGTGATTATGC
CGCGATTTCCAATGAGGTTAAGAGTATTCCAAACTGGACACATGGAAACACACAAATTAAAAACTGGTCT
GATCGATGGGATGTCACGCAGAATTAAATAGTACATAATGGATTTCCTTACGCGAAATACGGGCAGACAT
GGCCTGCCCGGTTATTATTATTTTTGACACCAGACCAACTGGTAATGGTAGCGACCGGCGCTCAGGATCG
CTAGCGAATTCGAGCTCGGTACGGGGATCCTGCGGCCGCCATGAGTGTGATTAAACCAGACATGAAGATC
AAGCTGCGTATGGAAGGCGCTGTAAATGGACACCCGTTCGCGATTGAAGGAGTTGGCCTTGGGAAGCCTT
TCGAGGGAAAACAGAGTATGGACCTTAAAGTCAAAGAAGGCGGACCTCTGCCTTTCGCCTATGACATCTT
GACAACTGTGTTCTGTTACGGCAACAGGGTATTCGCCAAATACCCAGAAAATATAGTAGACTATTTCAAG
CAGTCGTTTCCTGAGGGCTACTCTTGGGAACGAAGCATGAATTACGAAGACGGGGGCATTTGTAACGCGA
CAAACGACATAACCCTGGATGGTGACTGTTATATCTATGAAATTCGATTTGATGGTGTGAACTTTCCTGC
CAATGGTCCAGTTATGCAGAAGAGGACTGTGAAATGGGAGCCATCCACTGAGAAATTGTATGTGCGTGAT
GGAGTGCTGAAGGGTGATGTTAACATGGCTCTGTCGCTTGAAGGAGGTGGCCATTACCGATGTGACTTCA
AAACTACTTATAAAGCTAAGAAGGTTGTCCAGTTGCCAGACTATCACTTTGTGGACCACCACATTGAGAT
TAAAAGCCACGACAAAGATTACAGTAATGTTAATCTGCATGAGCATGCCGAAGCGCATTCTGAGCTGCCG
AGGCAGGCCAAGTAAACCTGCAGGCATGCAAGCTTGGCTGTAATTCTCATGTTTGACAGCTTATCATCGG
CAATAGTTACCCTTATTATCAAGATAAGAAAGAAAAGGATTTTTCGCTACGCTCAAATCCTTTAAAAAAA
CACAAAAGACCACATTTTTTAATGTGGTCTTTTATTCTTCAACTAAAGCACCCATTAGTTCAACAAACGA
AAATTGGATAAAGTGGGATATTTTTAAAATATATATTTATGTTACAGTAATATTGACTTTTAAAAAAGGA
TTGATTCTAATGAAGAAAGCAGACAAGTAAGCCTCCTAAATTCACTTTAGATAAAAATTTAGGAGGCATA
TCAAATGAACTTTAATAAAATTGATTTAGACAATTGGAAGAGAAAAGAGATATTTAATCATTATTTGAAC
CAACAAACGACTTTTAGTATAACCACAGAAATTGATATTAGTGTTTTATACCGAAACATAAAACAAGAAG
GATATAAATTTTACCCTGCATTTATTTTCTTAGTGACAAGGGTGATAAACTCAAATACAGCTTTTAGAAC
TGGTTACAATAGCGACGGAGAGTTAGGTTATTGGGATAAGTTAGAGCCACTTTATACAATTTTTGATGGT
GTATCTAAAACATTCTCTGGTATTTGGACTCCTGTAAAGAATGACTTCAAAGAGTTTTATGATTTATACC
TTTCTGATGTAGAGAAATATAATGGTTCGGGGAAATTGTTTCCCAAAACACCTATACCTGAAAATGCTTT
TTCTCTTTCTATTATTCCATGGACTTCATTTACTGGGTTTAACTTAAATATCAATAATAATAGTAATTAC
CTTCTACCCATTATTACAGCAGGAAAATTCATTAATAAAGGTAATTCAATATATTTACCGCTATCTTTAC
AGGTACATCATTCTGTTTGTGATGGTTATCATGCAGGATTGTTTATGAACTCTATTCAGGAATTGTCAGA
TAGGCCTAATGACTGGCTTTTATAATATGAGATAATGCCGACTGTACTTTTTACAGTCGGTTTTCTAATG
TCACTAACCTGCCCCGTTAGTTGAAGAAGGTTTTTATATTACAGCTCCAGATCCTCTACGCCGGACGCAT
CGTGGCCGGCATCACCGGCGCCACAGGTGCGGTTGCTGGCGCCTATATCGCCGACATCACCGATGGGGAA
GATCGGGCTCGCCACTTCGGGCTCATGAGCGCTTGTTTCGGCGTGGGTATGGTGGCAGGCCCCGTGGCCG
GGGGACTGTTGGGCGCCATCTCCTTGCATGCACCATTCCTTGCGGCGGCGGTGCTCAACGGCCTCAACCT
ACTACTGGGCTGCTTCCTAATGCAGGAGTCGCATAAGGGAGAGCGTCGACATGGATGAGCGATGATGATA
TCCGTTTAGGCTGGGCGGTGATAGCTTCTCGTTCAGGCAGTACGCCTCTTTTCTTTTCCAGACCTGAGGG
AGGCGGAAATGGTGTGAGGTTCCCGGGGAAAAGCCAAATAGGCGATCGCGGGAGTGCTTTATTTGAAGAT
CAGGCTATCACTGCGGTCAATAGATTTCACAATGTGATGGCTGGACAGCCTGAGGAACTCTCGAACCCGA
ATGGAAACAACCAGATATTTATGAATCAGCGCGGCTCACATGGCGTTGTGCTGGCAAATGCAGGTTCATC
CTCTGTCTCTATCAATACGGCAACAAAATTGCCTGATGGCAGGTATGACAATAAAGCTGGAGCGGGTTCA
TTTCAAGTGAACGATGGTAAACTGACAGGCACGATCAATGCCAGGTCTGTAGCTGTGCTTTATCCTGATG
ATATTGCAAAAGCGCCTCATGTTTTCCTTGAGAATTACAAAACAGGTGTAACACATTCTTTCAATGATCA
ACTGACGATTACCTTGCGTGCAGATGCGAATACAACAAAAGCCGTTTATCAAATCAATAATGGACCAGAG
ACGGCGTTTAAGGATGGAGATCAATTCACAATCGGAAAAGGAGATCCATTTGGCAAAACATACACCATCA
TGTTAAAAGGAACGAACAGTGATGGTGTAACGAGGACCGAGAAATACAGTTTTGTTAAAAGAGATCCAGC
GTCGGCCAAAACCATCGGCTATCAAAATCCGAATCATTGGAGCCAGGTAAATGCTTATATCTATAAACAT
GATGGGAGCCGAGTAATTGAATTGACCGGATCTTGGCCTGGAAAACCAATGACTAAAAATGCAGACGGAA
TTTACACGCTGACGCTGCCTGCGGACACGGATACAACCAACGCAAAAGTGATTTTTAATAATGGCAGCGC
CCAAGTGCCCGGTCAGAATCAGCCTGGCTTTGATTACGTGCTAAATGGTTTATATAATGACTCGGGCTTA
AGCGGTTCTCTTCCCCATTGAGGGCAAGGCTAGACGGGACTTACCGAAAGAAACCATCAATGATGGTTTC
TTTTTTGTTCATAAATCAGACAAAACTTTTCTCTTGCAAAAGTTTGTGAAGTGTTGCACAATATAAATGT
GAAATACTTCACAAACAAAAAGACATCAAAGAGAAACATACCCTGCAAGGATGCTGATATTGTCTGCATT
TGCGCCGGAGCAAACCAAAAACCTGGTGAGACACGCCTTGAATTAGTAGAAAAGAACTTGAAGATTTTCA
AAGGCATCGTTAGTGAAGTCATGGCGAGCGGATTTGACGGCATTTTCTTAGTCGCGACGCGAGGCTGGAT
GGCCTTCCCCATTATGATTCTTCTCGCTTCCGGCGGCATCGGGATGCCCGCGTTGCAGGCCATGCTGTCC
AGGCAGGTAGATGACGACCATCAGGGACAGCTTCAAGGATCGCTCGCGGCTCTTACCAGCCTAACTTCGA
TCATTGGACCGCTGATCGTCACGGCGATTTATGCCGCCTCGGCGAGCACATGGAACGGGTTGGCATGGAT
TGTAGGCGCCGCCCTATACCTTGTCTGCCTCCCCGCGTTGCGTCGCGGTGCATGGAGCCGGGCCACCTAC
TGAAGTGGATTTCTTTAAGAGCTCCTTTAACTTCCTCACCAGTAGTTGTATCGGTACCATAAGTAGAAGC
AGCAACCCAAGTAGCTTTACCAGCATCCGGTTCAACCAGCATAGTAAGAATCTTACTGGACATCGGCAGT
TCTTCGAACAGTGCGCCAACTACCAGCTCTTTCTGCAGTTCATTCAGGGCACCGGAGAACCTGCGTGCAA
TCCATCTTGTTCAATCATGCGAAACGATCCTCATCCTGTCTCTTGATCCATGGATTACGCGTTAACCCGG
GCCCGCGGATGCATATGATCAGATCTTAAGGCCTAGGTCTAGAGTCTTTGTTTTGACGCCATTAGCGTAC
GTAACAATCCTCGTTAAAGGACAAGGACCTGAGCGGAAGTGTATCGTACAGTAGACGGAGTATACTAGTA
TAGTCTATAGTCCGTGGAATTATTATATTTATCTCCGACGATATTCTCATCAGTGAAATCCAGCTGGAGT
TCTTTAGCAAATTTTTTTATTAGCTGAACTTAGTATTAGTGGCCATACTCCTCCAATCCAAAGCTATTTA
GAAAGATTACTATATCCTCAAACAGGCGGTAACCGGCCTCTTCATCGGGAATGCGCGCGACCTTCAGCAT
CGCCGGCATGTCCCCCTGGCGGACGGGAAGTATCCAGCTCGAGGTCGGGCCGCGTTGCTGGCGTTTTTCC
ATAGGCTCCGCCCCCCTGACGAGCATCACAAAAATCGACGCTCAAGTCAGAGGTGGCGAAACCCGACAGG
ACTATAAAGATACCAGGCGTTTCCCCCTGGAAGCTCCCTCGTGCGCTCTCCTGTTCCGACCCTGCCGCTT
ACCGGATACCTGTCCGCCTTTCTCCCTTCGGGAAGCGTGGCGCTTTCTCATAGCTCACGCTGTAGGTATC
TCAGTTCGGTGTAGGTCGTTCGCTCCAAGCTGGGCTGTGTGCACGAACCCCCCGTTCAGCCCGACCGCTG
CGCCTTATCCGGTAACTATCGTCTTGAGTCCAACCCGGTAAGACACGACTTATCGCCACTGGCAGCAGCC
ACTGGTAACAGGATTAGCAGAGCGAGGTATGTAGGCGGTGCTACAGAGTTCTTGAAGTGGTGGCCTAACT
ACGGCTACACTAGAAGGACAGTATTTGGTATCTGCGCTCTGCTGAAGCCAGTTACCTTCGGAAAAAGAGT
TGGTAGCTCTTGATCCGGCAAACAAACCACCGCTGGTAGCGGTGGTTTTTTTGTTTGCAAGCAGCAGATT
ACGCGCAGAAAAAAAGGATCTCAAGAAGATCCTTTGATCTTTTCTACGGGGTCTGACGCTCAGTGGAACG
AAAACTCACGTTAAGGGATTTTGGTCATGAGATTATCAAAAAGGATCTTCACCTAGATCCTTTTAAATTA
AAAATGAAGTTTTAAATCAATCTAAAGTATATATGAGTAAACTTGGTCTGACAGTTACCAATGCTTAATC
AGTGAGGCACCTATCTCAGCGATCTGTCTATTTCGTTCATCCATAGTTGCCTGACTCCCCGTCGTGTAGA
TAACTACGATACGGGAGGGCTTACCATCTGGCCCCAGTGCTGCAATGATACCGCGAGACCCACGCTCACC
GGCTCCAGATTTATCAGCAATAAACCAGCCAGCCGGAAGGGCCGAGCGCAGAAGTGGTCCTGCAACTTTA
TCCGCCTCCATCCAGTCTATTAATTGTTGCCGGGAAGCTAGAGTAAGTAGTTCGCCAGTTAATAGTTTGC
GCAACGTTGTTGCCATTGCTGCAGGCATCGTGGTGTCACGCTCGTCGTTTGGTATGGCTTCATTCAGCTC
CGGTTCCCAACGATCAAGGCGAGTTACATGATCCCCCATGTTGTGCAAAAAAGCGGTTAGCTCCTTCGGT
CCTCCGATCGTTGTCAGAAGTAAGTTGGCCGCAGTGTTATCACTCATGGTTATGGCAGCACTGCATAATT
CTCTTACTGTCATGCCATCCGTAAGATGCTTTTCTGTGACTGGTGAGTACTCAACCAAGTCATTCTGAGA
ATAGTGTATGCGGCGACCGAGTTGCTCTTGCCCGGCGTCAACACGGGATAATACCGCGCCACATAGCAGA
ACTTTAAAAGTGCTCATCATTGGAAAACGTTCTTCGGGGCGAAAACTCTCAAGGATCTTACCGCTGTTGA
GATCCAGTTCGATGTAACCCACTCGTGCACCCAACTGATCTTCAGCATCTTTTACTTTCACCAGCGTTTC
TGGGTGAGCAAAAACAGGAAGGCAAAATGCCGCAAAAAAGGGAATAAGGGCGACACGGAAATGTTGAATA
CTCATACTCTTCCTTTTTCAATATTATTGAAGCATTTATCAGGGTTATTGTCTCATGAGCGGATACATAT
TTGAATGTATTTAGAAAAATAAACAAATAGGGGTTCCGCGCACATTTCCCCGAAAAGTGCCACCTGACGT
CTAAGAAACCATTATTATCATGACATTAACCTATAAAAATAGGCGTATCACGAGGCCCTTTCGTCTTCAA
GAATT
Features (pLannotate 1.2.2; 19 found; start..end, strand, type, name):
    115..654     +  CDS            amyE (fragment): AMY_BACSU - Also known as amyA. Experimental evidence at protein level: Swiss-Prot protein existence level 1. From Bacillus subtilis (strain 168).
    776..792     +  misc_feature   MCS (fragment): pUC18/19 multiple cloning site
    811..1482    +  CDS            Dronpa: Dronpa is a photoswitchable green fluorescent protein published in 2004, derived from Echinophyllia sp. SC22.
   1486..1505    +  misc_feature   MCS (fragment): pUC18/19 multiple cloning site
   1523..1539    +  promoter       tet promoter (fragment): E. coli promoter for tetracycline efflux protein gene
   1539..1640    +  CDS            cop (fragment): COP1_STAAU - Protein predicted: Swiss-Prot protein existence level 4. Putative control of replication message. From Staphylococcus aureus.
   1825..2472    +  CDS            cat: CAT1_STAAU - Experimental evidence at transcript level: Swiss-Prot protein existence level 2. This enzyme is an effector of chloramphenicol resistance in bacteria. From Staphylococcus aureus.
   2570..2850    +  CDS            TcR (fragment): tetracycline efflux protein; tet; confers resistance to tetracycline
   2846..3868    +  CDS            amyE (fragment): AMY_BACSU - Also known as amyA. Experimental evidence at protein level: Swiss-Prot protein existence level 1. From Bacillus subtilis (strain 168).
   4037..4189    +  CDS            ldh (fragment): LDH_MYCPN - Experimental evidence at protein level: Swiss-Prot protein existence level 1. Catalyzes the conversion of lactate to pyruvate. From Mycoplasma pneumoniae (strain ATCC 29342 / M129).
   4182..4478    +  CDS            TcR (fragment): tetracycline efflux protein; tet; confers resistance to tetracycline
   4479..4661    -  CDS            D20 (fragment): CAPSD_BPT5 - Experimental evidence at protein level: Swiss-Prot protein existence level 1. Major capsid protein that self-associates to form 120 hexamers and 11 pentamers, building the T=13 icosahedral capsid which about 860 Angstroms in diameter. Responsible for its self-assembly into a procapsid. The phage does not need to encode a separate scaffolfing protein because its capsid protein contains the delta domain that carries that function. The capsid gains its final stability through the reorganization of the subunits that takes place upon expansion. DNA encapsidation through the portal trig
   4672..4708    -  CDS            NeoR/KanR (fragment): aminoglycoside phosphotransferase confers resistance to neomycin, kanamycin, and G418 (Geneticin®)
   4840..4941    -  CDS            RAF1 (fragment): RAF_YEAST - Experimental evidence at transcript level: Swiss-Prot protein existence level 2. Antagonizes transcriptional repression of recombinase FLP by REP1-REP2. May play a role in plasmid partitioning. From Saccharomyces cerevisiae (strain ATCC 204508 / S288c) (Baker's yeast).
   4937..4996    -  CDS            ENDON_BPT5 (fragment): Experimental evidence at transcript level: Swiss-Prot protein existence level 2. Endonuclease responsible for the single-chain interruptions (nicks) located at specific positions in the minus strand of the viral genome. From Escherichia phage T5 (Enterobacteria phage T5).
   5063..5152    -  CDS            str (fragment): STR_KLEPN - Protein inferred from homology: Swiss-Prot protein existence level 3. The aminoglycoside phosphotransferases achieve inactivation of their antibiotic substrates by phosphorylation. From Klebsiella pneumoniae.
   5176..5764    -  rep_origin     ori: high-copy-number ColE1/pMB1/pBR322/pUC origin of replication
   5935..6795    -  CDS            AmpR: β-lactamase; bla; confers resistance to ampicillin, carbenicillin, and related antibiotics
   6796..6900    -  promoter       AmpR promoter: bla
