[The description below was written by a language model from this plasmid's Addgene catalogue record and pLannotate feature annotations shown in this document.]
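Description:
pIA027 is an empty-backbone integration vector for Bacillus subtilis, built on pDG364 and designed for making fusions to the photoswitchable fluorescent protein dronPA for PALM super-resolution imaging. It is propagated in E. coli through a ColE1/pMB1-type origin and an ampicillin resistance gene (bla with its own promoter). The catalogue lists it as low copy, although the automated annotation labels this origin family as high copy. No origin for replication in B. subtilis is annotated, which fits its use as an integration vector rather than a replicating plasmid.

The functional cassette lies between two fragments of the B. subtilis amyE (alpha-amylase) gene. These serve as homology arms for double-crossover insertion at the chromosomal amyE locus, giving the amyE::(dronPA cm) genotype named in the record. Between the arms sit the Dronpa-derived coding sequence, flanked on both sides by short multiple cloning site segments, and a Staphylococcus aureus-type cat gene that provides chloramphenicol selection of B. subtilis integrants. The catalogue describes the tag as C-terminal on the backbone, so a gene of interest would be cloned into the upstream sites to produce a protein carrying dronPA at its C terminus, and the flanking sites are intended to allow quick, interchangeable cloning. The record does not state a promoter for driving the fusion, so one would presumably be supplied with the insert. According to the depositor, dronPA was amplified from another plasmid and inserted into the BamHI/SbfI-cut parent vector pIA021.

The sequenced record is 7,005 nt. The remaining annotations are short fragments (tetracycline resistance, cop, ldh, phage T5, yeast and aminoglycoside resistance matches). They probably reflect backbone remnants or spurious similarity hits rather than functional elements.
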