Addgene plasmid #200418: pIA027
Purpose: (Empty Backbone) amyE::(dronPA cm), for dronPA fusions. PALM-compatible integration vector for Bacillus subtilis. Includes dronPA photoswitchable FP with multi cloning sites (MCS) for fast and interchangeable cloning.
Depositing lab: Rut Carballido-López. Depositing organization: INRAE Jouy-en-Josas. Publication: New PALM-compatible integration vectors for use in the Gram-positive model bacterium Bacillus subtilis. Altinoglu I, Carballido-Lopez R. Microbiol Spectr. 2024 Nov 4;12(12):e0161924. doi: 10.1128/spectrum.01619-24. PubMed 39494880.
Backbone
  Vector backbone: pDG364
  Backbone size (bp): 6310
  Vector type: Bacterial Expression
  Selectable markers: Chloramphenicol
  Tag / fusion protein: dronPA (C terminal on backbone)
Growth in bacteria
  Bacterial resistance: Ampicillin, 100 μg/mL
  Growth temperature: 37°C
  Growth strain: DH5alpha
  Growth instructions: E. coli: 37°C and selection Ampicillin 100 μg/mL B. subtilis: 30°C and selection Chloramphenicol 5 μg/mL
  Copy number: Low Copy
Gene/Insert
  Cloning method: Gibson Cloning
Terms and licenses: Academic/Nonprofit Terms; Industry Terms: Not Available to Industry
Depositor comments: The dronPA sequence was amplified from pEYY99 using primers oIA010 and oIA047, then cloned into pIA021 digested with BamHI and SbfI, resulting in plasmid pIA027. Please visit https://doi.org/10.1101/2023.03.16.532899 for bioRxiv preprint.
How to cite: pIA027 was a gift from Rut Carballido-López (Addgene plasmid # 200418 ; http://n2t.net/addgene:200418 ; RRID:Addgene_200418)
